>Addgene plasmid #67614 | GST-PRMT9 deltaTPR mutant | addgene partial sequence | sequence record 150820 | pGEX5 5'-GGGCTGGCAAGCCACGTTTGGTG-3'
AGTTCTGTTCCAGGGGCCCCTGGGATCCATGTCGAACTCGCGGCCCAGGTCCCGCCGAGACGCCGGGGGT
GGCGCTGGGGCAGCCGGCAATTTTTATCGTGTTGCAAACTGGTTGGTGGAGCGCTGGCACTTTATCATGC
TTAATGACACCAAGAGGAATACAATTTATAATGCAGCAATCCAAAAGGCAGTTTGTTTGGGGTCCAAAAG
TGTTTTGGACATTGGAGCAGGAACTGGAATACTAAGCATGTTTGCTAAAAAAGCTGGAGCACATTCCGTG
TATGCCTGTGAGTTATCCAAGACCATGTATGAACTTGCCTGTGATGTCGTGGCAGCAAACAAGATGGAAG
CAGGGATCAAACTCTTACATACGAAGTCACTTGACATAGAGATTCCAAAACATATTCCCGAAAGAGTGTC
CCTAGTTGTAACAGAAACTGTCGATGCAGGTTTATTTGGAGAAGGAATTGTGGAGAGTTTGATTCATGCA
TGGGAGCATTTACTTTTACAGCCAAAGACCAAAGGTGAAAGTGCTAATTGTGAAAAGTATGGGAAAGTTA
TACCAGCAAGTGCTGTTATATTTGGGATGGCAGTAGAATGTGCAGAGATAAGAAGACATCATAGAGTGGG
TATTAAGGACATTGCTGGTATCCATTTGCCAACAAATGTGAAATTTCAGAGTCCGGCTTATTCTTCTGTA
GATACTGAAGAAACAATTGAACCTTATACAACTGAAAAGATGAGTCGAGTTCCTGGAGGATATTTGGCTT
TGACAGAGTGCTTTGAAATTATGACAGTAGATTTCAACAACCTTCAGGAATTAAA
