>Addgene plasmid #67614 | GST-PRMT9 deltaTPR mutant | addgene partial sequence | sequence record 150821 | pGEX3 5'-CCGGGAGCTGCATGTGTCAGAGG-3'
ACGCGCGAGGCAGATCGTCAGTCAGTCACGATGCGGCCGCTCGAGTCGACCCGGGAATTCTCATTGCTTT
ACTGTGATGCTGACATTGCTTTTGTGATGCTGAATGCTGAGTACAAGTTCCTCTCCCATTTCAACCTGGA
TGGGATTATCTAAAACAACTGCAGCTTGTTTCCAGTGGGAGGCTTCACTTGAAGTATCCAACCTAATCTC
TTCATCAAGGTACATATGATACCAAAATGGAATAGCAGTCAGTCTTCCAGATTTACAAACGTATACCTTT
ACTTCTCTGTTAGAGGTGTTCAAATACGGAGTCATTAAATCTAGTCTTAAGAGTTCCACTGGCTTGCTTA
AAGGTATACAGGGCAATGAGGATAGGTCCAAAAATACACGTATAGGTACCTGAAACTGGTTAATAAAAGG
TGCTATATTTAATCCAAGAGTACGTTCTGTTCCTTGAACAGCATTCTCCTCTAGGAGTGTCTGTGATTCC
ACAAGCAACCCAAACATCAGCACATACTGAGGAAAGATCTTGCCTCCAGATTGTAGTAAACACCTGGATA
TTGCAGCTTTTTCCATTATTTCCTGCTGAATGAGCCCAGATGGCTCAATGACATCCAATATAATTATGCT
CCATAACTTGTCTGATTTTGGCCTTTGTAACATAGCAGATTCATCCTCCACATGTCTCAGCCAAAACTCA
AGTGTTTCTTTAGGAAAGTGATTGGCTTCAGATATGAGGTCCAGAGCAATACGATGCTGGTCTTTCTCCA
CAGAACTGTATGGTTTAACCTGCCCAAGTGTGCCAGCAATAACAGGCAGAACAGAGAAGCCTTCGGACAC
ATCTAACACGTAGAA
