[The description below was written by a language model from this plasmid's Addgene catalogue record.]
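Description:
GST-PRMT9 deltaTPR mutant is a bacterial expression plasmid built on the unmodified pGEX-6P-1 backbone, giving a total construct of about 7.2 kb. It is maintained in E. coli under ampicillin selection; the record lists copy number as unknown and does not include a feature table, so the origin of replication and other backbone elements are not itemised here. pGEX vectors in general use a pBR322-type origin and carry a lacI repressor gene so that expression can be held off until induction.

The insert is a roughly 2.2 kb human PRMT9 (also known as PRMT10) coding sequence, a protein arginine methyltransferase. It was cloned between the BamHI and EcoRI sites, both of which are retained. The sequence carries an internal deletion removing amino acids 21–139; the construct name indicates that this region corresponds to the tetratricopeptide repeat (TPR) motifs near the N-terminus. Transcription is driven by the IPTG-inducible tac promoter, and the protein is produced as a fusion to an N-terminal glutathione S-transferase tag supplied by the backbone. This tag allows affinity purification on glutathione resin. In the pGEX-6P series the GST moiety is normally separated from the insert by a PreScission protease cleavage site, so the tag can be removed.

The plasmid is intended for producing recombinant TPR-deleted PRMT9 in bacteria. Given the associated study on distinctive features of human PRMT9 and its substrate, the splicing factor SF3B2, the mutant is suited to comparisons with the full-length enzyme that test how the TPR region contributes to methyltransferase activity or substrate recognition.
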