Addgene plasmid #67614: GST-PRMT9 deltaTPR mutant
Purpose: bacterial expression of GST-PRMT9 missing residues 21-139
Depositing lab: Steven Clarke. Depositing organization: University of California, Los Angeles (UCLA). Publication: Unique Features of Human Protein Arginine Methyltransferase 9 (PRMT9) and its Substrate RNA Splicing Factor SF3B2. Hadjikyriacou A, Yang Y, Espejo A, Bedford MT, Clarke SG. J Biol Chem. 2015 May 15. pii: jbc.M115.659433. 10.1074/jbc.M115.659433 PubMed 25979344.
Backbone
  Vector backbone: pGEX-6p-1
  Backbone manufacturer: GE healthcare
  Backbone size w/o insert (bp): 4984
  Total vector size (bp): 7168
  Modifications to backbone: none
  Vector type: Bacterial Expression
Growth in bacteria
  Bacterial resistance: Ampicillin, 100 μg/mL
  Growth temperature: 37°C
  Growth strain: DH5alpha
  Copy number: Unknown
Gene/Insert
  Gene/Insert name: PRMT9
  Species: H. sapiens (human)
  Insert size (bp): 2184
  Mutation: truncation mutant missing aa 21-139
  GenBank ID: NM_138364.3
  Entrez Gene: PRMT9 (a.k.a. PRMT10)
  Promoter: tac
  Tag / fusion protein: GST (N terminal on backbone)
  Cloning method: Restriction Enzyme; 5′ cloning site BamHI (not destroyed); 3′ cloning site EcoRI (not destroyed)
  Sequencing primers: 5′ 5GEX; 3′ 3GEX
Terms and licenses: Academic/Nonprofit Terms; Industry Terms: Not Available to Industry
How to cite: GST-PRMT9 deltaTPR mutant was a gift from Steven Clarke (Addgene plasmid # 67614 ; http://n2t.net/addgene:67614 ; RRID:Addgene_67614)
